>Addgene plasmid #48170 | psicheck-2-Sfxn3-mod | depositor partial sequence | sequence record 69701 | T7
GCTAGCGTCTCAACGGCCTGGTCTGGGAGAATCACTCTGGACATCCACTGTCTCGGAACTCTGCCAAGAG
GGGGGGTGGGTCAGGCGAACGAGCTCAGGGAGCCCCCGCCCTTCCCTGCTGCTCAGCGTCACGCGTGACG
TCTCGGTGTTGGCTGGGAGGAAAGCGGAGAGCGGTGAGGAAGGCGGGTCTGAGAGCTTCTAGAGGCTGAA
AACCCCGGAAAGCAAGATGTTGCTAGC
