>Addgene plasmid #48170 | psicheck-2-Sfxn3-mod | addgene partial sequence | sequence record 71802 | chim-int-F 5'-TCTTACTGACATCCACTTTGCC-3'
AGCTCTTAAGGCTAGAGTACTTAATACGACTCACTATAGGCTAGCTAGCGTCTCAACGGCCTGGTCTGGG
AGAATCACTCTGGACATCCACTGTCTCGGAACTCTGCCAAGAGGGGGGGTGGGTCAGGCGAACGAGCTCA
GGGAGCCCCCGCCCTTCCCTGCTGCTCAGCGTCACGCGTGACGTCTCGGTGTTGGCTGGGAGGAAAGCGG
AGAGCGGTGAGGAAGGCGGGTCTGAGAGCTTCTAGAGGCTGAAAACCCCGGAAAGCAAGATGTTGCTAGC
CACCTTGGCTTCCAAGGTGTACGACCCCGAGCAACGCAAACGCATGATCACTGGGCCTCAGTGGTGGGCT
CGCTGCAAGCAAATGAACGTGCTGGACTCCTTCATCAACTACTATGATTCCGAGAAGCACGCCGAGAACG
CCGTGATTTTTCTGCATGGTAACGCTGCCTCCAGCTACCTGTGGAGGCACGTCGTGCCTCACATCGAGCC
CGTGGCTAGATGCATCATCCCTGATCTGATCGGAATGGGTAAGTCCGGCAAGAGCGGGAATGGCTCATAT
CGCCTCCTGGATCACTACAAGTACCTCACCGCTTGGTTCGAGCTGCTGAACCTTCCAAAGAAAATCATCT
TTGTGGGCCACGACTGGGGGGCTTGTCTGGCCTTTCACTACTCCTACGAGCACCAAGACAAGATCAAGGC
CATCGTCCATGCTGAGAGTGTCGTGGACGTGATCGAGTCCTGGGACGAGTGGCCTGACATCGAGGAGGAT
ATCGCCCTGATCAAGAGCGAAGAGGGCGAGAAAATGGTGCTTGAGAATAACTTCTTCGTCGAGACCATGC
TCCCAAGCAAGATCATGCGGAAACTGGAGCCTGAGGAGTTCGCTGCCTACCTGGAGCCATTCAAGGAGAA
GGGCGAGGTTAGACGGCCTACCCTCTCCTGGCCTCGCGAGATCCCTCTCGTTAA
