[The description below was written by a language model from this plasmid's Addgene catalogue record.]
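Description:
psicheck-2-Sfxn3-mod is a dual-luciferase reporter plasmid built on the commercial psiCHECK-2 backbone and designed to test how an upstream open reading frame (uORF) in a 5′ untranslated region affects expression of the downstream coding sequence. It is propagated in E. coli as a high-copy plasmid under ampicillin selection. The recorded total size is about 6.6 kb, against a 6.3 kb backbone. No feature table accompanies the record, so the promoters, polyadenylation signals and origin are not itemised. As a general property of the psiCHECK-2 backbone, a Renilla luciferase cassette serves as the experimental reporter, and an independently transcribed firefly luciferase cassette on the same plasmid acts as an internal control for transfection efficiency.

The insert is a 241 bp fragment corresponding to the 5′ UTR of SFXN3 (sideroflexin 3), listed as human in the record. It was cloned into an NheI site, retained on both sides, so that it lies immediately upstream of the Renilla luciferase gene. In this "mod" version, the start codon of the uORF within the UTR carries an A-to-T substitution that changes ATG to TTG. This removes the uORF's canonical initiation codon while leaving the rest of the leader sequence intact. A T7 primer site upstream of the insert is listed for sequence verification, which matters here because single-enzyme cloning does not fix the insert's orientation.

The construct is intended for transfection into cultured mammalian cells. Its firefly-normalised Renilla activity would presumably be compared with that of a matching construct carrying the unmutated UTR. Any difference between the two indicates how much the uORF reduces expression of the main reading frame.
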