Addgene plasmid #48170: psicheck-2-Sfxn3-mod
Purpose: contains Renilla Luciferase gene preceded by a mutated (ATG --> TTG) upstream open reading frame element
Depositing lab: Vamsi Mootha. Depositing organization: Massachusetts General Hospital. Publication: Upstream open reading frames cause widespread reduction of protein expression and are polymorphic among humans. Calvo SE, Pagliarini DJ, Mootha VK. Proc Natl Acad Sci U S A. 2009 May 5;106(18):7507-12. doi: 10.1073/pnas.0810916106. Epub 2009 Apr 16. PubMed 19372376.
Backbone
  Vector backbone: psicheck2
  Backbone manufacturer: Promega
  Backbone size w/o insert (bp): 6273
  Total vector size (bp): 6555
  Vector type: Luciferase
Growth in bacteria
  Bacterial resistance: Ampicillin, 100 μg/mL
  Growth temperature: 37°C
  Growth strain: Top10
  Copy number: High Copy
Gene/Insert
  Gene/Insert name: 5" UTR of SFXN3
  Species: H. sapiens (human)
  Insert size (bp): 241
  Mutation: A/T mutation in the ATG of the uORF
  GenBank ID: NM_053197
  Entrez Gene: SFXN3 (a.k.a. SFX3)
  Cloning method: Restriction Enzyme; 5′ cloning site Nhe1 (not destroyed); 3′ cloning site Nhe1 (not destroyed)
  Sequencing primers: 5′ T7
Terms and licenses: Academic/Nonprofit Terms; Industry Terms: Not Available to Industry
How to cite: psicheck-2-Sfxn3-mod was a gift from Vamsi Mootha (Addgene plasmid # 48170 ; http://n2t.net/addgene:48170 ; RRID:Addgene_48170)
